Addgene plasmid #235999: pcDNA3-InPTapp-Kras
Purpose: Genetically encoded FRET-based phosphoinositide sensor for monitoring PI(3,4)P2. Targeted to plasma membrane.
Depositing lab: Jin Zhang. Depositing organization: University of California, San Diego (UCSD). Publication: Lysosomal PIP(3) revealed by genetically encoded lipid biosensors. Sahan AZ, Chen M, Su Q, Li Q, Wang D, Zhang J. Proc Natl Acad Sci U S A. 2025 Apr;122(13):e2426929122. doi: 10.1073/pnas.2426929122. Epub 2025 Mar 24. PubMed 40127277.
Backbone
  Vector backbone: pcDNA3
  Backbone manufacturer: Invitrogen
  Backbone size w/o insert (bp): 5474
  Total vector size (bp): 7370
  Vector type: Mammalian Expression
  Selectable markers: Neomycin (select with G418)
Growth in bacteria
  Bacterial resistance: Ampicillin, 100 μg/mL
  Growth temperature: 37°C
  Growth strain: DH5alpha
  Copy number: High Copy
Gene/Insert
  Gene/Insert name: InPTapp-Kras (alt name: truncECFP-PH(Tapp1)-Citrine-Kras)
  Species: H. sapiens (human), Synthetic
  Insert size (bp): 1896
  Entrez Gene: PLEKHA1 (a.k.a. TAPP1)
  Promoter: CMV
  Tag / fusion protein: 6xHIS - T7 tag (gene 10 leader) - Xpress (TM) tag (N terminal on backbone); truncECFP (N terminal on insert); Citrine (C terminal on insert); C-terminal targeting sequence from Kras (C terminal on insert)
  Cloning method: Restriction Enzyme; 5′ cloning site BamHI (not destroyed); 3′ cloning site XbaI (not destroyed)
  Sequencing primers: 5′ CMV forward; 3′ BGH reverse
Terms and licenses: Academic/Nonprofit Terms; Industry Terms: Not Available to Industry
How to cite: pcDNA3-InPTapp-Kras was a gift from Jin Zhang (Addgene plasmid # 235999 ; http://n2t.net/addgene:235999 ; RRID:Addgene_235999)
