[The description below was written by a language model from this plasmid's Addgene catalogue record and pLannotate feature annotations shown in this document.]
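Description:
pcDNA3-InPTapp-Kras is a mammalian expression plasmid built on the pcDNA3 backbone that encodes a genetically encoded FRET biosensor for the phosphoinositide PI(3,4)P2, targeted to the plasma membrane. It is maintained in E. coli as a high-copy plasmid through a ColE1/pUC-type origin and ampicillin resistance (AmpR with its own bla promoter). An f1 origin is also present. For selection in mammalian cells, an SV40 early promoter drives a neomycin phosphotransferase gene followed by an SV40 polyadenylation signal, giving G418 resistance.

The sensor open reading frame lies between BamHI and XbaI sites. It is expressed from the CMV immediate-early enhancer/promoter and terminated by the bovine growth hormone poly(A) signal. Flanking T7 and SP6 promoters are standard backbone elements. The coding region begins with a backbone-derived leader carrying 6xHis, the T7 gene 10 tag and the Xpress epitope. This is followed by a truncated ECFP as the FRET donor, a fragment of human PLEKHA1 (TAPP1) corresponding to its PH domain, and Citrine as the yellow acceptor. The TAPP1 PH domain binds PI(3,4)P2 specifically, so lipid binding is expected to alter the cyan-to-yellow energy transfer and give a ratiometric readout, although the record does not spell out the sensing mechanism. According to the catalogue entry, a C-terminal targeting sequence from Kras follows Citrine and anchors the reporter at the plasma membrane. The automated annotation does not label this short element separately.

The construct is intended for transfection into mammalian cells for live-cell imaging of PI(3,4)P2 dynamics at the plasma membrane.
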