Features (pLannotate 1.2.2; 26 found; start..end, strand, type, name):
     28..80      -  misc_feature   bom (fragment): basis of mobility region from pBR322
    235..614     +  enhancer       CMV enhancer: human cytomegalovirus immediate early enhancer
    615..818     +  promoter       CMV promoter: human cytomegalovirus (CMV) immediate early promoter
    814..847     +  LTR            5' LTR (truncated) (fragment): truncated 5' long terminal repeat (LTR) from HIV-1
    863..881     +  promoter       T7 promoter: promoter for bacteriophage T7 RNA polymerase
    922..942     +  CDS            capTEV™ (fragment): composite tag for in vivo biotinylation, TEV protease cleavage, and 6xHis tagging
    943..975     +  CDS            T7 tag (gene 10 leader): leader peptide from bacteriophage T7 gene 10 promotes efficient translation in E. coli
    979..1002    +  CDS            Xpress™ tag: Xpress™ epitope tag, including an enterokinase recognition and cleavage site
   1015..1692    +  CDS            Enhanced Cyan-Emitting GFP: Enhanced Cyan-Emitting GFP is a basic (constitutively fluorescent) cyan fluorescent protein published in 2002, derived from Aequorea victoria.
   1699..2067    +  CDS            PLEKHA1 (fragment): PKHA1_HUMAN - Also known as TAPP1. Experimental evidence at protein level: Swiss-Prot protein existence level 1. Binds specifically to phosphatidylinositol 3,4-diphosphate (PtdIns3,4P2), but not to other phosphoinositides. May recruit other proteins to the plasma membrane. From Homo sapiens (Human).
   2140..2856    +  CDS            Citrine: enhanced variant of YFP (Heikal et al., 2001) mammalian codon-optimized
   2920..2938    -  promoter       SP6 promoter: promoter for bacteriophage SP6 RNA polymerase
   2964..3188    +  polyA_signal   bGH poly(A) signal: bovine growth hormone polyadenylation signal
   3192..3213    +  promoter       SV40 promoter (fragment): SV40 enhancer and early promoter
   3234..3662    +  rep_origin     f1 ori (sequence partly withheld): f1 bacteriophage origin of replication; arrow indicates direction of (+) strand synthesis
   3676..4005    +  promoter       SV40 promoter: SV40 enhancer and early promoter
   4072..4863    +  CDS            neo: KKA2_KLEPN - Also known as kan, nptII. Experimental evidence at protein level: Swiss-Prot protein existence level 1. Resistance to kanamycin, neomycin, paromomycin, ribostamycin, butirosin and gentamicin B. From Klebsiella pneumoniae.
   4887..5045    +  CDS            ble (fragment): BLE_KLEPN - Experimental evidence at protein level: Swiss-Prot protein existence level 1. Binding protein with a strong affinity to the bleomycin family of antibiotics. Binds to CL990; an antimitotic-antibiotic compound. From Klebsiella pneumoniae.
   5040..5161    +  polyA_signal   SV40 poly(A) signal: SV40 polyadenylation signal
   5234..5250    -  protein_bind   lac operator: The lac repressor binds to the lac operator to inhibit transcription in E. coli. This inhibition can be relieved by adding lactose or isopropyl-β-D-thiogalactopyranoside (IPTG). lac repressor encoded by lacI
   5258..5288    -  promoter       lac promoter: promoter for the E. coli lac operon
   5303..5324    -  protein_bind   CAP binding site: CAP binding activates transcription in the presence of cAMP. E. coli catabolite activator protein
   5337..5429    -  CDS            lacI (fragment): lac repressor; lacI; The lac repressor binds to the lac operator to inhibit transcription in E. coli. This inhibition can be relieved by adding lactose or isopropyl-β-D-thiogalactopyranoside (IPTG).
   5612..6200    -  rep_origin     ori: high-copy-number ColE1/pMB1/pBR322/pUC origin of replication
   6371..7231    -  CDS            AmpR: β-lactamase; bla; confers resistance to ampicillin, carbenicillin, and related antibiotics
   7232..7336    -  promoter       AmpR promoter: bla
>Addgene plasmid #235999 | pcDNA3-InPTapp-Kras | addgene full sequence | sequence record 473745 | Addgene NGS Result
GACGGATCGGGAGATCTCCCGATCCCCTATGGTGCACTCTCAGTACAATCTGCTCTGATGCCGCATAGTT
AAGCCAGTATCTGCTCCCTGCTTGTGTGTTGGAGGTCGCTGAGTAGTGCGCGAGCAAAATTTAAGCTACA
ACAAGGCAAGGCTTGACCGACAATTGCATGAAGAATCTGCTTAGGGTTAGGCGTTTTGCGCTGCTTCGCG
ATGTACGGGCCAGATATACGCGTTGACATTGATTATTGACTAGTTATTAATAGTAATCAATTACGGGGTC
ATTAGTTCATAGCCCATATATGGAGTTCCGCGTTACATAACTTACGGTAAATGGCCCGCCTGGCTGACCG
CCCAACGACCCCCGCCCATTGACGTCAATAATGACGTATGTTCCCATAGTAACGCCAATAGGGACTTTCC
ATTGACGTCAATGGGTGGAGTATTTACGGTAAACTGCCCACTTGGCAGTACATCAAGTGTATCATATGCC
AAGTACGCCCCCTATTGACGTCAATGACGGTAAATGGCCCGCCTGGCATTATGCCCAGTACATGACCTTA
TGGGACTTTCCTACTTGGCAGTACATCTACGTATTAGTCATCGCTATTACCATGGTGATGCGGTTTTGGC
AGTACATCAATGGGCGTGGATAGCGGTTTGACTCACGGGGATTTCCAAGTCTCCACCCCATTGACGTCAA
TGGGAGTTTGTTTTGGCACCAAAATCAACGGGACTTTCCAAAATGTCGTAACAACTCCGCCCCATTGACG
CAAATGGGCGGTAGGCGTGTACGGTGGGAGGTCTATATAAGCAGAGCTCTCTGGCTAACTAGAGAACCCA
CTGCTTACTGGCTTATCGAAATTAATACGACTCACTATAGGGAGACCCAAGCTTGCGGCCGCCACCATGG
TGCGGGGTTCTCATCATCATCATCATCATGGTATGGCTAGCATGACTGGTGGACAGCAAATGGGTCGGGA
TCTGTACGACGATGACGATAAGGATCCCATGGTGAGCAAGGGCGAGGAGCTGTTCACCGGGGTGGTGCCC
ATCCTGGTCGAGCTGGACGGCGACGTAAACGGCCACAGGTTCAGCGTGTCCGGCGAGGGCGAGGGCGATG
CCACCTACGGCAAGCTGACCCTGAAGTTCATCTGCACCACCGGCAAGCTGCCCGTGCCCTGGCCCACCCT
CGTGACCACCCTGACCTGGGGCGTGCAGTGCTTCAGCCGCTACCCCGACCACATGAAGCAGCACGACTTC
TTCAAGTCCGCCATGCCCGAAGGCTACGTCCAGGAGCGTACCATCTTCTTCAAGGACGACGGCAACTACA
AGACCCGCGCCGAGGTGAAGTTCGAGGGCGACACCCTGGTGAACCGCATCGAGCTGAAGGGCATCGACTT
CAAGGAGGACGGCAACATCCTGGGGCACAAGCTGGAGTACAACTACATCAGCCACAACGTCTATATCACC
GCCGACAAGCAGAAGAACGGCATCAAGGCCCACTTCAAGATCCGCCACAACATCGAGGACGGCAGCGTGC
AGCTCGCCGACCACTACCAGCAGAACACCCCCATCGGCGACGGCCCCGTGCTGCTGCCCGACAACCACTA
CCTGAGCACCCAGTCCGCCCTGAGCAAAGACCCCAACGAGAAGCGCGATCACATGGTCCTGCTGGAGTTC
GTGACCGCCGCCCGCATGCATTTTACTCCTAAACCACCTCAAGATAGTGCGGTTATCAAAGCTGGATATT
GTGTAAAACAAGGAGCAGTGATGAAAAACTGGAAGAGAAGATATTTTCAATTGGATGAAAACACAATAGG
CTACTTCAAATCTGAACTGGAAAAGGAACCTCTTCGCGTAATACCACTTAAAGAGGTTCATAAAGTCCAG
GAATGTAAGCAAAGCGACATAATGATGAGGGACAACCTCTTTGAAATTGTAACAACGTCTCGAACTTTCT
ATGTGCAGGCTGATAGCCCTGAAGAGATGCACAGTTGGATTAAAGCAGTCTCTGGCGCCATTGTAGCACA
GCGGGGTCCCGGCAGATCTGCGTCTTCTGAGCATCCCTCTGCAGGCGGTAGCGTGGCTGAGGAAGAGGAT
GACGAGGAGGAAGACGAGGACGATGGCGGCAGCGAGCTCATGGTGAGCAAGGGCGAGGAGCTGTTCACCG
GGGTGGTGCCCATCCTGGTCGAGCTGGACGGCGACGTAAACGGCCACAAGTTCAGCGTGTCCGGCGAGGG
CGAGGGCGATGCCACCTACGGCAAGCTGACCCTGAAGTTCATCTGCACCTCCGGCAAGCTGCCCGTGCCC
TGGCCCACCCTCGTGACCACCTTCGGCTACGGCCTGATGTGCTTCGCCCGCTACCCCGACCACATGAAGC
AGCACGACTTCTTCAAGTCCGCCATGCCCGAAGGCTACGTCCAGGAGCGCACCATCTTCTTCAAGGACGA
CGGCAACTACAAGACCCGCGCCGAGGTGAAGTTCGAGGGCGACACCCTGGTGAACCGCATCGAGCTGAAG
GGCATCGACTTCAAGGAGGACGGCAACATCCTGGGGCACAAGCTGGAGTACAACTACAACAGCCACAATG
TCTATATCATGGCCGACAAGCAGAAGAACGGCATCAAGGTGAACTTCAAGATCCGCCACAACATCGAGGA
CGGCAGCGTGCAGCTCGCCGACCACTACCAGCAGAACACCCCCATCGGCGACGGCCCCGTGCTGCTGCCC
GACAACCACTACCTGAGCCACCAGTCCGCCCTGAGCAAAGACCCCAACGAGAAGCGCGATCACATGGTCC
TGCTGGAGTTCGTGACCGCCGCCGGGATCACTCTCGGCATGGACGAGCTGTACAAGGAATTCAAGAAGAA
GAAGAAGAGCAAGACCAAGTGCGTGATCATGTAATCTAGAGGGCCCTATTCTATAGTGTCACCTAAATGC
TAGAGCTCGCTGATCAGCCTCGACTGTGCCTTCTAGTTGCCAGCCATCTGTTGTTTGCCCCTCCCCCGTG
CCTTCCTTGACCCTGGAAGGTGCCACTCCCACTGTCCTTTCCTAATAAAATGAGGAAATTGCATCGCATT
GTCTGAGTAGGTGTCATTCTATTCTGGGGGGTGGGGTGGGGCAGGACAGCAAGGGGGAGGATTGGGAAGA
CAATAGCAGGCATGCTGGGGATGCGGTGGGCTCTATGGCTTCTGAGGCGGAAAGAACCAGCTGGGGCTCT
AGGGGGTATCCCC
[124 nt withheld, positions 3234-3357]
C
[91 nt withheld, positions 3359-3449]
A
[49 nt withheld, positions 3451-3499]
CCTTTGACGTTGGAGTCCACGTTCTTT
[37 nt withheld, positions 3527-3563]
ACCCTATCTCGGTCTATTCTTTTGATTTATAAGGGATTTTGCCGATTTCGGCCTATTGGTTAAAAAATGA
GCTGATTTAACAAAAATTTAACGCGAATTAATTCTGTGGAATGTGTGTCAGTTAGGGTGTGGAAAGTCCC
CAGGCTCCCCAGCAGGCAGAAGTATGCAAAGCATGCATCTCAATTAGTCAGCAACCAGGTGTGGAAAGTC
CCCAGGCTCCCCAGCAGGCAGAAGTATGCAAAGCATGCATCTCAATTAGTCAGCAACCATAGTCCCGCCC
CTAACTCCGCCCATCCCGCCCCTAACTCCGCCCAGTTCCGCCCATTCTCCGCCCCATGGCTGACTAATTT
TTTTTATTTATGCAGAGGCCGAGGCCGCCTCTGCCTCTGAGCTATTCCAGAAGTAGTGAGGAGGCTTTTT
TGGAGGCCTAGGCTTTTGCAAAAAGCTCCCGGGAGCTTGTATATCCATTTTCGGATCTGATCAAGAGACA
GGATGAGGATCGTTTCGCATGATTGAACAAGATGGATTGCACGCAGGTTCTCCGGCCGCTTGGGTGGAGA
GGCTATTCGGCTATGACTGGGCACAACAGACAATCGGCTGCTCTGATGCCGCCGTGTTCCGGCTGTCAGC
GCAGGGGCGCCCGGTTCTTTTTGTCAAGACCGACCTGTCCGGTGCCCTGAATGAACTGCAGGACGAGGCA
GCGCGGCTATCGTGGCTGGCCACGACGGGCGTTCCTTGCGCAGCTGTGCTCGACGTTGTCACTGAAGCGG
GAAGGGACTGGCTGCTATTGGGCGAAGTGCCGGGGCAGGATCTCCTGTCATCTCACCTTGCTCCTGCCGA
GAAAGTATCCATCATGGCTGATGCAATGCGGCGGCTGCATACGCTTGATCCGGCTACCTGCCCATTCGAC
CACCAAGCGAAACATCGCATCGAGCGAGCACGTACTCGGATGGAAGCCGGTCTTGTCGATCAGGATGATC
TGGACGAAGAGCATCAGGGGCTCGCGCCAGCCGAACTGTTCGCCAGGCTCAAGGCGCGCATGCCCGACGG
CGAGGATCTCGTCGTGACCCATGGCGATGCCTGCTTGCCGAATATCATGGTGGAAAATGGCCGCTTTTCT
GGATTCATCGACTGTGGCCGGCTGGGTGTGGCGGACCGCTATCAGGACATAGCGTTGGCTACCCGTGATA
TTGCTGAAGAGCTTGGCGGCGAATGGGCTGACCGCTTCCTCGTGCTTTACGGTATCGCCGCTCCCGATTC
GCAGCGCATCGCCTTCTATCGCCTTCTTGACGAGTTCTTCTGAGCGGGACTCTGGGGTTCGAAATGACCG
ACCAAGCGACGCCCAACCTGCCATCACGAGATTTCGATTCCACCGCCGCCTTCTATGAAAGGTTGGGCTT
CGGAATCGTTTTCCGGGACGCCGGCTGGATGATCCTCCAGCGCGGGGATCTCATGCTGGAGTTCTTCGCC
CACCCCAACTTGTTTATTGCAGCTTATAATGGTTACAAATAAAGCAATAGCATCACAAATTTCACAAATA
AAGCATTTTTTTCACTGCATTCTAGTTGTGGTTTGTCCAAACTCATCAATGTATCTTATCATGTCTGTAT
ACCGTCGACCTCTAGCTAGAGCTTGGCGTAATCATGGTCATAGCTGTTTCCTGTGTGAAATTGTTATCCG
CTCACAATTCCACACAACATACGAGCCGGAAGCATAAAGTGTAAAGCCTGGGGTGCCTAATGAGTGAGCT
AACTCACATTAATTGCGTTGCGCTCACTGCCCGCTTTCCAGTCGGGAAACCTGTCGTGCCAGCTGCATTA
ATGAATCGGCCAACGCGCGGGGAGAGGCGGTTTGCGTATTGGGCGCTCTTCCGCTTCCTCGCTCACTGAC
TCGCTGCGCTCGGTCGTTCGGCTGCGGCGAGCGGTATCAGCTCACTCAAAGGCGGTAATACGGTTATCCA
CAGAATCAGGGGATAACGCAGGAAAGAACATGTGAGCAAAAGGCCAGCAAAAGGCCAGGAACCGTAAAAA
GGCCGCGTTGCTGGCGTTTTTCCATAGGCTCCGCCCCCCTGACGAGCATCACAAAAATCGACGCTCAAGT
CAGAGGTGGCGAAACCCGACAGGACTATAAAGATACCAGGCGTTTCCCCCTGGAAGCTCCCTCGTGCGCT
CTCCTGTTCCGACCCTGCCGCTTACCGGATACCTGTCCGCCTTTCTCCCTTCGGGAAGCGTGGCGCTTTC
TCATAGCTCACGCTGTAGGTATCTCAGTTCGGTGTAGGTCGTTCGCTCCAAGCTGGGCTGTGTGCACGAA
CCCCCCGTTCAGCCCGACCGCTGCGCCTTATCCGGTAACTATCGTCTTGAGTCCAACCCGGTAAGACACG
ACTTATCGCCACTGGCAGCAGCCACTGGTAACAGGATTAGCAGAGCGAGGTATGTAGGCGGTGCTACAGA
GTTCTTGAAGTGGTGGCCTAACTACGGCTACACTAGAAGAACAGTATTTGGTATCTGCGCTCTGCTGAAG
CCAGTTACCTTCGGAAAAAGAGTTGGTAGCTCTTGATCCGGCAAACAAACCACCGCTGGTAGCGGTGGTT
TTTTTGTTTGCAAGCAGCAGATTACGCGCAGAAAAAAAGGATCTCAAGAAGATCCTTTGATCTTTTCTAC
GGGGTCTGACGCTCAGTGGAACGAAAACTCACGTTAAGGGATTTTGGTCATGAGATTATCAAAAAGGATC
TTCACCTAGATCCTTTTAAATTAAAAATGAAGTTTTAAATCAATCTAAAGTATATATGAGTAAACTTGGT
CTGACAGTTACCAATGCTTAATCAGTGAGGCACCTATCTCAGCGATCTGTCTATTTCGTTCATCCATAGT
TGCCTGACTCCCCGTCGTGTAGATAACTACGATACGGGAGGGCTTACCATCTGGCCCCAGTGCTGCAATG
ATACCGCGAGACCCACGCTCACCGGCTCCAGATTTATCAGCAATAAACCAGCCAGCCGGAAGGGCCGAGC
GCAGAAGTGGTCCTGCAACTTTATCCGCCTCCATCCAGTCTATTAATTGTTGCCGGGAAGCTAGAGTAAG
TAGTTCGCCAGTTAATAGTTTGCGCAACGTTGTTGCCATTGCTACAGGCATCGTGGTGTCACGCTCGTCG
TTTGGTATGGCTTCATTCAGCTCCGGTTCCCAACGATCAAGGCGAGTTACATGATCCCCCATGTTGTGCA
AAAAAGCGGTTAGCTCCTTCGGTCCTCCGATCGTTGTCAGAAGTAAGTTGGCCGCAGTGTTATCACTCAT
GGTTATGGCAGCACTGCATAATTCTCTTACTGTCATGCCATCCGTAAGATGCTTTTCTGTGACTGGTGAG
TACTCAACCAAGTCATTCTGAGAATAGTGTATGCGGCGACCGAGTTGCTCTTGCCCGGCGTCAATACGGG
ATAATACCGCGCCACATAGCAGAACTTTAAAAGTGCTCATCATTGGAAAACGTTCTTCGGGGCGAAAACT
CTCAAGGATCTTACCGCTGTTGAGATCCAGTTCGATGTAACCCACTCGTGCACCCAACTGATCTTCAGCA
TCTTTTACTTTCACCAGCGTTTCTGGGTGAGCAAAAACAGGAAGGCAAAATGCCGCAAAAAAGGGAATAA
GGGCGACACGGAAATGTTGAATACTCATACTCTTCCTTTTTCAATATTATTGAAGCATTTATCAGGGTTA
TTGTCTCATGAGCGGATACATATTTGAATGTATTTAGAAAAATAAACAAATAGGGGTTCCGCGCACATTT
CCCCGAAAAGTGCCACCTGACGTC
